>Addgene plasmid #26883 | pFA6a-RGS18HIS-hphMX4 | depositor full sequence | sequence record 12737 | Author sequence
GAACGCGGCCGCCAGCTGAAGCTTCGTACGCTGCAGGTCGACGGATCCCCGGGTTAATTAACAGGGGTTC
ACATCATCACCACCATCATCATCATCACCACCATCATCATCATCACCACCATCATTAATGAGGCGCGCCA
CTTCTAAATAAGCGAATTTCTTATGATTTATGATTTTTATTATTAAATAAGTTATAAAAAAAATAAGTGT
ATACAAATTTTAAAGTGACTCTTAGGTTTTAAAACGAAAATTCTTATTCTTGAGTAACTCTTTCCTGTAG
GTCAGGTTGCTTTCTCAGGTATAGTATGAGGTCGCTCTTATTGACCACACCTCTACCGGCAGATCCGCTA
GGGATAACAGGGTAATATAGATCTGTTTAGCTTGCCTTGTCCCCGCCGGGTCACCCGGCCAGCGACATGG
AGGCCCAGAATACCCTCCTTGACAGTCTTGACGTGCGCAGCTCAGGGGCATGATGTGACTGTCGCCCGTA
CATTTAGCCCATACATCCCCATGTATAATCATTTGCATCCATACATTTTGATGGCCGCACGGCGCGAAGC
AAAAATTACGGCTCCTCGCTGCAGACCTGCGAGCAGGGAAACGCTCCCCTCACAGACGCGTTGAATTGTC
CCCACGCCGCGCCCCTGTAGAGAAATATAAAAGGTTAGGATTTGCCACTGAGGTTCTTCTTTCATATACT
TCCTTTTAAAATCTTGCTAGGATACAGTTCTCACATCACATCCGAACATAAACAACCATGGGTAAAAAGC
CTGAACTCACCGCGACGTCTGTCGAGAAGTTTCTGATCGAAAAGTTCGACAGCGTCTCCGACCTGATGCA
GCTCTCGGAGGGCGAAGAATCTCGTGCTTTCAGCTTCGATGTAGGAGGGCGTGGATATGTCCTGCGGGTA
AATAGCTGCGCCGATGGTTTCTACAAAGATCGTTATGTTTATCGGCACTTTGCATCGGCCGCGCTCCCGA
TTCCGGAAGTGCTTGACATTGGGGAATTCAGCGAGAGCCTGACCTATTGCATCTCCCGCCGTGCACAGGG
TGTCACGTTGCAAGACCTGCCTGAAACCGAACTGCCCGCTGTTCTGCAGCCGGTCGCGGAGGCCATGGAT
GCGATCGCTGCGGCCGATCTTAGCCAGACGAGCGGGTTCGGCCCATTCGGACCGCAAGGAATCGGTCAAT
ACACTACATGGCGTGATTTCATATGCGCGATTGCTGATCCCCATGTGTATCACTGGCAAACTGTGATGGA
CGACACCGTCAGTGCGTCCGTCGCGCAGGCTCTCGATGAGCTGATGCTTTGGGCCGAGGACTGCCCCGAA
GTCCGGCACCTCGTGCACGCGGATTTCGGCTCCAACAATGTCCTGACGGACAATGGCCGCATAACAGCGG
TCATTGACTGGAGCGAGGCGATGTTCGGGGATTCCCAATACGAGGTCGCCAACATCTTCTTCTGGAGGCC
GTGGTTGGCTTGTATGGAGCAGCAGACGCGCTACTTCGAGCGGAGGCATCCGGAGCTTGCAGGATCGCCG
CGGCTCCGGGCGTATATGCTCCGCATTGGTCTTGACCAACTCTATCAGAGCTTGGTTGACGGCAATTTCG
ATGATGCAGCTTGGGCGCAGGGTCGATGCGACGCAATCGTCCGATCCGGAGCCGGGACTGTCGGGCGTAC
ACAAATCGCCCGCAGAAGCGCGGCCGTCTGGACCGATGGCTGTGTAGAAGTACTCGCCGATAGTGGAAAC
CGACGCCCCAGCACTCGTCCGAGGGCAAAGGAATAATCAGTACTGACAATAAAAAGATTCTTGTTTTCAA
GAACTTGTCATTTGTATAGTTTTTTTATATTGTAGTTGTTCTATTTTAATCAAATGTTAGCGTGATTTAT
ATTTTTTTTCGCCTCGACATCATCTGCCCAGATGCGAAGTTAAGTGCGCAGAAAGTAATATCATGCGTCA
ATCGTATGTGAATGCTGGTCGCTATACTGCTGTCGATTCGATACTAACGCCGCCATCCAGTGTCGAGTTT
AAACGAGCTCGAATTCATCGATGATATCAGATCCACTAGTGGCCTATGCGGCCGCGGATCTGCCGGTCTC
CCTATAGTGAGTCGTATTAATTTCGATAAGCCAGGTTAACCTGCATTAATGAATCGGCCAACGCGCGGGG
AGAGGCGGTTTGCGTATTGGGCGCTCTTCCGCTTCCTCGCTCACTGACTCGCTGCGCTCGGTCGTTCGGC
TGCGGCGAGCGGTATCAGCTCACTCAAAGGCGGTAATACGGTTATCCACAGAATCAGGGGATAACGCAGG
AAAGAACATGTGAGCAAAAGGCCAGCAAAAGGCCAGGAACCGTAAAAAGGCCGCGTTGCTGGCGTTTTTC
CATAGGCTCCGCCCCCCTGACGAGCATCACAAAAATCGACGCTCAAGTCAGAGGTGGCGAAACCCGACAG
GACTATAAAGATACCAGGCGTTTCCCCCTGGAAGCTCCCTCGTGCGCTCTCCTGTTCCGACCCTGCCGCT
TACCGGATACCTGTCCGCCTTTCTCCCTTCGGGAAGCGTGGCGCTTTCTCAATGCTCACGCTGTAGGTAT
CTCAGTTCGGTGTAGGTCGTTCGCTCCAAGCTGGGCTGTGTGCACGAACCCCCCGTTCAGCCCGACCGCT
GCGCCTTATCCGGTAACTATCGTCTTGAGTCCAACCCGGTAAGACACGACTTATCGCCACTGGCAGCAGC
CACTGGTAACAGGATTAGCAGAGCGAGGTATGTAGGCGGTGCTACAGAGTTCTTGAAGTGGTGGCCTAAC
TACGGCTACACTAGAAGGACAGTATTTGGTATCTGCGCTCTGCTGAAGCCAGTTACCTTCGGAAAAAGAG
TTGGTAGCTCTTGATCCGGCAAACAAACCACCGCTGGTAGCGGTGGTTTTTTTGTTTGCAAGCAGCAGAT
TACGCGCAGAAAAAAAGGATCTCAAGAAGATCCTTTGATCTTTTCTACGGGGTCTGACGCTCAGTGGAAC
GAAAACTCACGTTAAGGGATTTTGGTCATGAGATTATCAAAAAGGATCTTCACCTAGATCCTTTTAAATT
AAAAATGAAGTTTTAAATCAATCTAAAGTATATATGAGTAAACTTGGTCTGACAGTTACCAATGCTTAAT
CAGTGAGGCACCTATCTCAGCGATCTGTCTATTTCGTTCATCCATAGTTGCCTGACTCCCCGTCGTGTAG
ATAACTACGATACGGGAGGGCTTACCATCTGGCCCCAGTGCTGCAATGATACCGCGAGACCCACGCTCAC
CGGCTCCAGATTTATCAGCAATAAACCAGCCAGCCGGAAGGGCCGAGCGCAGAAGTGGTCCTGCAACTTT
ATCCGCCTCCATCCAGTCTATTAATTGTTGCCGGGAAGCTAGAGTAAGTAGTTCGCCAGTTAATAGTTTG
CGCAACGTTGTTGCCATTGCTACAGGCATCGTGGTGTCACGCTCGTCGTTTGGTATGGCTTCATTCAGCT
CCGGTTCCCAACGATCAAGGCGAGTTACATGATCCCCCATGTTGTGCAAAAAAGCGGTTAGCTCCTTCGG
TCCTCCGATCGTTGTCAGAAGTAAGTTGGCCGCAGTGTTATCACTCATGGTTATGGCAGCACTGCATAAT
TCTCTTACTGTCATGCCATCCGTAAGATGCTTTTCTGTGACTGGTGAGTACTCAACCAAGTCATTCTGAG
AATAGTGTATGCGGCGACCGAGTTGCTCTTGCCCGGCGTCAATACGGGATAATACCGCGCCACATAGCAG
AACTTTAAAAGTGCTCATCATTGGAAAACGTTCTTCGGGGCGAAAACTCTCAAGGATCTTACCGCTGTTG
AGATCCAGTTCGATGTAACCCACTCGTGCACCCAACTGATCTTCAGCATCTTTTACTTTCACCAGCGTTT
CTGGGTGAGCAAAAACAGGAAGGCAAAATGCCGCAAAAAAGGGAATAAGGGCGACACGGAAATGTTGAAT
ACTCATACTCTTCCTTTTTCAATATTATTGAAGCATTTATCAGGGTTATTGTCTCATGAGCGGATACATA
TTTGAATGTATTTAGAAAAATAAACAAATAGGGGTTCCGCGCACATTTCCCCGAAAAGTGCCACCTGACG
TCTAAGAAACCATTATTATCATGACATTAACCTATAAAAATAGGCGTATCACGAGGCCCTTTCGTCTCGC
GCGTTTCGGTGATGACGGTGAAAACCTCTGACACATGCAGCTCCCGGAGACGGTCACAGCTTGTCTGTAA
GCGGATGCCGGGAGCAGACAAGCCCGTCAGGGCGCGTCAGCGGGTGTTGGCGGGTGTCGGGGCTGGCTTA
ACTATGCGGCATCAGAGCAGATTGTACTGAGAGTGCACCATATGGACATATTGTCGTTAGAACGCGGCTA
CAATTAATACATAACCTTATGTATCATACACATACGATTTAGGTGACACTATA
Features (pLannotate 1.2.2; 10 found; start..end, strand, type, name):
    152..339     +  terminator     ADH1 terminator: S. cerevisiae ADH1; transcription terminator for the S. cerevisiae alcohol dehydrogenase 1 (ADH1) gene
    414..1989    +  gene           hphMX6: yeast selectable marker conferring hygromycin resistance
   2101..2119    -  promoter       T7 promoter: promoter for bacteriophage T7 RNA polymerase
   2141..2194    -  CDS            lacI (fragment): lac repressor; lacI; The lac repressor binds to the lac operator to inhibit transcription in E. coli. This inhibition can be relieved by adding lactose or isopropyl-β-D-thiogalactopyranoside (IPTG).
   2377..2965    -  rep_origin     ori: high-copy-number ColE1/pMB1/pBR322/pUC origin of replication
   3136..3996    -  CDS            AmpR: β-lactamase; bla; confers resistance to ampicillin, carbenicillin, and related antibiotics
   3997..4101    -  promoter       AmpR promoter: bla
   4196..4231    +  CDS            rop (fragment): Rop protein, which maintains plasmids at low copy number; rop
   4333..4384    +  misc_feature   bom (fragment): basis of mobility region from pBR322
   4447..2       +  promoter       SP6 promoter (across the origin): promoter for bacteriophage SP6 RNA polymerase
