[The description below was written by a language model from this plasmid's Addgene catalogue record and pLannotate feature annotations shown in this document.]
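Description:
pFA6a-RGS18HIS-hphMX4 is a PCR-template plasmid for C-terminal epitope tagging of chromosomal genes in Saccharomyces cerevisiae, built on the pFA6a family backbone (the record names pFA6a-kanMX6 as the parent). It is not designed to replicate in yeast: the feature table shows no yeast origin or centromere. It is maintained only in E. coli as a high-copy plasmid through a ColE1/pUC-type origin, with an AmpR (β-lactamase) cassette for ampicillin selection. Short fragments annotated as lacI, rop and bom, along with flanking T7 and SP6 promoters, are backbone remnants with no evident role in the tagging function.

The payload is a small tag module of about 60 bp, described as an 18xHis tag (RGS18HIS in the construct name) and cloned between PacI and AscI sites that are both retained. The tag itself is not annotated in the feature table, but it presumably lies in the unannotated region just upstream of the ADH1 terminator, which supplies transcription termination for the tagged gene once the native 3′ region is displaced. Downstream is the hph-based MX cassette, which confers hygromycin resistance in yeast. The catalogue field lists gentamicin as the selectable marker, which appears to be carried over from the kanMX parent and conflicts with both the plasmid name and the annotated marker. The annotation software calls the cassette hphMX6, whereas the name says hphMX4.

In use, the tag–terminator–marker unit is amplified with primers carrying homology to the target locus and integrated by homologous recombination. The result is an endogenously expressed, polyhistidine-tagged protein suited to metal-affinity purification, in line with the associated work on tag modules for affinity purification in yeast.
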