Addgene plasmid #26883: pFA6a-RGS18HIS-hphMX4
Depositing lab: Peter Kaiser. Depositing organization: University of California, Irvine. Publication: HB tag modules for PCR-based gene tagging and tandem affinity purification in Saccharomyces cerevisiae. Tagwerker C, Zhang H, Wang X, Larsen LS, Lathrop RH, Hatfield GW, Auer B, Huang L, Kaiser P. Yeast. 2006 Jun . 23(8):623-32. 10.1002/yea.1380 PubMed 16823883.
Backbone
  Vector backbone: pFA6akanMX6
  Backbone size w/o insert (bp): 4100
  Vector type: PCR tagging yeast
  Selectable markers: Gentamicin
Growth in bacteria
  Bacterial resistance: Ampicillin, 100 μg/mL
  Growth temperature: 37°C
  Growth strain: DH5alpha
  Copy number: High Copy
Gene/Insert
  Gene/Insert name: 18xHis tag
  Insert size (bp): 60
  Cloning method: Restriction Enzyme; 5′ cloning site Pac1 (not destroyed); 3′ cloning site Asc1 (not destroyed)
  Sequencing primers: 5′ na
Terms and licenses: Academic/Nonprofit Terms; Industry Terms: Not Available to Industry
How to cite: pFA6a-RGS18HIS-hphMX4 was a gift from Peter Kaiser (Addgene plasmid # 26883 ; http://n2t.net/addgene:26883 ; RRID:Addgene_26883)
