>Addgene plasmid #26883 | pFA6a-RGS18HIS-hphMX4 | addgene partial sequence | sequence record 33138 | 26883 with SP6
GCTGCAGGTCGACGGATCCCCGGGTTAATTAACAGGGGTTCACATCATCACCACCATCATCATCATCACC
ACCATCATCATCATCACCACCATCATTAATGAGGCGCGCCACTTCTAAATAAGCGAATTTCTTATGATTT
ATGATTTTTATTATTAAATAAGTTATAAAAAAAATAAGTGTATACAAATTTTAAAGTGACTCTTAGGTTT
TAAAACGAAAATTCTTATTCTTGAGTAACTCTTTCCTGTAGGTCAGGTTGCTTTCTCAGGTATAGTATGA
GGTCGCTCTTATTGACCACACCTCTACCGGCAGATCCGCTAGGGATAACAGGGTAATATAGATCTGTTTA
GCTTGCCTCGTCCCCGCCGGGTCACCCGGCCAGCGACATGGAGGCCCAGAATACCCTCCTTGACAGTCTT
GACGTGCGCAGCTCAGGGGCATGATGTGACTGTCGCCCGTACATTTAGCCCATACATCCCCATGTATAAT
CATTTGCATCCATACATTTTGATGGCCGCACGGCGCGAAGCAAAAATTACGGCTCCTCGCTGCGGACCTG
CGAGCAGGGAAACGCTCCCCTCACAGACGCGTTGAATTGTCCCCACGCCGCGCCCCTGTAGAGAAATATA
AAAGGTTAGGATTTGCCACTGAGGTTCTTCTTTCATATACTTCCTTTTAAAATCTTGCTAGGATACAGTT
CTCACATCACATCCGAACATAAACAACCATGGGTAAAAAGCCTGAACTCACCGCGACGTCTGTCGAGAAG
TTTCTGATCGAAAAGTTCGACAGCGTCTCCGACCTGATGCAGCTCTCGGA
